>Addgene plasmid #244066 | pUASTattBRhokinase-CIBN | addgene full sequence | sequence record 491038 | Addgene NGS Result
CCACTCACCGTTGTCTGAATAAGTCGCACTTTTACGAGGAGTGGTTCCTTGAGCACCGACAGCCAGGATC
GCCACAGGACCGCCCGGAACTGCATGAACCAGGTGGCCTTGTAGGTGTACCCATTCTCCGGCTGCTCCAG
TGGCTTCTCCAGATTTTTGGTGGCCAACAACTGCTCCATATCCCGGGCTACTTTGCTAATGGCAAAATTG
TCGCATATCTTGGCGATCCGATCACGGGACTCGATCTCCCGTCCGGGCACAACGGCCAACACCTGTACGT
AAAAGTCCGCCGGATTGTAGTTGGTAGGACACTGGGCACCCACGCTGGATAGGAGTTGAGATGTTATGTA
ATACTAGATACCCTTAATAAACACATCGAACTCACTAGGAAAAGAAGTCGACGGCTTCGCTGGGAGTGCC
CAAGAAAGCTACCCTGCCCTCGGCCATCAGAAGGATCTTGTCAAAGAGCTCAAACAGCTCGGAAGACGGC
TGATGAATGGTCAGGATGACGGTCTTGCCCTTCTGCGACAGCTTCTTCAGCACCTGGACGACGCTGTGGG
CGGTAAAGGAGTCCAGTCCGGAGGTGGGCTCATCGCAGATCAGAAGCGGCGGATCGGTTAGAGCCTCGGA
GGCGAATGCCAGACGCTTCCTTTCTCCGCCGGACAGACCTTTCACCCTGCCGGGCACACCGATGATCGTG
TGCTGACATTTGCTGAGCGAAAGCTCCTGGATCACCTGATCCACGCGGGCCACTCGCTGCCGATAGGTCA
GATGTCGTGGCATCCGCACCATGGCTTGGAAAATCAGGTGTTCCCTGGCCGTTAGGGAGCCGATAAAGAG
GTCATCCTGCTGGACATAGGCGCACCTGGCCTGCATCTCCTTGGCGTCCACAGGTTGGCCATTGAGCAGT
CGCATCCCGGATGGCGATACTTGGATGCCCTGCGGCGATCGAAAGGCAAGGGCATTCAGCAGGGTCGTCT
TTCCGGCACCGGAACTGCCCATCACGGCCAAAAGTTCGCCCGGATAGGCCACGCCGCAAACTGAGTTTCA
AATTGGTAATTGGACCCTTTATTAAGATTTCACACAGATCAGCCGACTGCGAATAGAAACTCACCGTTCT
TGAGCAAATGTTTCCTGGGCGCCGGTATGTGTCGCTCGTTGCAGAATAGTCCGCGTGTCCGGTTGACCAG
CTGCCGCCATCCGGAGCCCGGCTGATTGACCGCCCCAAAGATGTCCATATTGTGCCAGGCATAGGTGAGG
TTCTCGGCTAGTTGGCCGCTCCCTGAACCGGAGTCCTCCGGCGGACTGGGTGGCCGGAGCGTGCCGTAGT
TTTTGGCCTGCCCGAAGCCCTGGTTAATGCAGCTCTGCGAAGCCGCTCCGCTGTCACCCTGCAATGATAG
GGGATCTCAAATATCAACTACAAGCGTTATGCTCATCTAACCCCGAACAAAAAGTACCCCGAAGTATCCT
ACGAAGTAGGTTTATACTTTTATTTATTTTTTGTGCATCTAGGATCAGCTTAAAATATCTGGTTGTTATA
TTTTTTGTAAAAAAGAATATAGTCGAAAATGAATGCCTTTAGATGTCTTGATCATGATATGATCTCAAAA
ATTGTCTTATATAGCGAGAACAGCTACCAGAATAATCTGTTTCGTGTCACTATTTGTTTGTGCAATTGCG
GTTTGGGATTTTTGTGGGTCGCAGTTCTCACGCCGCAGACAATTTGATGTTGCAATCGCAGTTCCTATAG
ATCAAGTGAACTTAAGATGTATGCACATGTACTACTCACATTGTTCAGATGCTCGGCAGATGGGTGTTTG
CTGCCTCCGCGAATTAATAGCTCCTGATCCTCTTGGCCCATTGCCGGGATTTTTCACACTTTCCCCTGCT
TACCCACCCAAAACCAATCACCACCCCAATCACTCAAAAAACAAACAAAAATAAGAAGCGAGAGGAGTTT
TGGCACAGCACTTTGTGTTTAATTGATGGCGTAAACCGCTTGGAGCTTCGTCACGAAACCGCTGACAAAA
TGCAACTGAAGGCGGACATTGACGCTACGTAACGCTACAAACGGTGGCGAAAGAGATAGCGGACGCAGCG
GCGAAAGAGACGGCGATATTTCTGTGGACAGAGAAGGAGGCAAACAGCGCTGACTTTGAGTGGAATGTCA
TTTTGAGTGAGAGGTAATCGAAAGAACCTGGTACATCAAATACCCTTGGATCGAAGTAAATTTAAAACTG
ATCAGATAAGTTCAATGATATCCAGTGCAGTAAAAAAAAAAAATGTTTTTTTTATCTACTTTCCGCAAAA
ATGGGTTTTATTAACTTACATACATACTAGGGGCCCGGTACGTACCCAATTCGCCCTATAGTGAGTCGTA
TTACAATTCACTGGCCGTCGTTTTACAACGTCGTGACTGGGAAAACCCTGGCGTTACCCAACTTAATCGC
CTTGCAGCACATCCCCCTTTCGCCAGCTGGCGTAATAGCGAAGAGGCCCGCACCGATCGCCCTTCCCAAC
AGTTGCGCAGCCTGAATGGCGAATGGG
[124 nt withheld, positions 2548-2671]
C
[91 nt withheld, positions 2673-2763]
A
[49 nt withheld, positions 2765-2813]
CCTTTGACGTTGGAGTCCACGTTCTTT
[37 nt withheld, positions 2841-2877]
ACCCTATCTCGGTCTATTCTTTTGATTTATAAGGGATTTTGCCGATTTCGGCCTATTGGTTAAAAAATGA
GCTGATTTAACAAAAATTTAACGCGAATTTTAACAAAATATTAACGCTTACAATTTAGGTGGCACTTTTC
GGGGAAATGTGCGCGGAACCCCTATTTGTTTATTTTTCTAAATACATTCAAATATGTATCCGCTCATGAG
ACAATAACCCTGATAAATGCTTCAATAATATTGAAAAAGGAAGAGTATGAGTATTCAACATTTCCGTGTC
GCCCTTATTCCCTTTTTTGCGGCATTTTGCCTTCCTGTTTTTGCTCACCCAGAAACGCTGGTGAAAGTAA
AAGATGCTGAAGATCAGTTGGGTGCACGAGTGGGTTACATCGAACTGGATCTCAACAGCGGTAAGATCCT
TGAGAGTTTTCGCCCCGAAGAACGTTTTCCAATGATGAGCACTTTTAAAGTTCTGCTATGTGGCGCGGTA
TTATCCCGTATTGACGCCGGGCAAGAGCAACTCGGTCGCCGCATACACTATTCTCAGAATGACTTGGTTG
AGTACTCACCAGTCACAGAAAAGCATCTTACGGATGGCATGACAGTAAGAGAATTATGCAGTGCTGCCAT
AACCATGAGTGATAACACTGCGGCCAACTTACTTCTGACAACGATCGGAGGACCGAAGGAGCTAACCGCT
TTTTTGCACAACATGGGGGATCATGTAACTCGCCTTGATCGTTGGGAACCGGAGCTGAATGAAGCCATAC
CAAACGACGAGCGTGACACCACGATGCCTGTAGCAATGGCAACAACGTTGCGCAAACTATTAACTGGCGA
ACTACTTACTCTAGCTTCCCGGCAACAATTAATAGACTGGATGGAGGCGGATAAAGTTGCAGGACCACTT
CTGCGCTCGGCCCTTCCGGCTGGCTGGTTTATTGCTGATAAATCTGGAGCCGGTGAGCGTGGGTCTCGCG
GTATCATTGCAGCACTGGGGCCAGATGGTAAGCCCTCCCGTATCGTAGTTATCTACACGACGGGGAGTCA
GGCAACTATGGATGAACGAAATAGACAGATCGCTGAGATAGGTGCCTCACTGATTAAGCATTGGTAACTG
TCAGACCAAGTTTACTCATATATACTTTAGATTGATTTAAAACTTCATTTTTAATTTAAAAGGATCTAGG
TGAAGATCCTTTTTGATAATCTCATGACCAAAATCCCTTAACGTGAGTTTTCGTTCCACTGAGCGTCAGA
CCCCGTAGAAAAGATCAAAGGATCTTCTTGAGATCCTTTTTTTCTGCGCGTAATCTGCTGCTTGCAAACA
AAAAAACCACCGCTACCAGCGGTGGTTTGTTTGCCGGATCAAGAGCTACCAACTCTTTTTCCGAAGGTAA
CTGGCTTCAGCAGAGCGCAGATACCAAATACTGTTCTTCTAGTGTAGCCGTAGTTAGGCCACCACTTCAA
GAACTCTGTAGCACCGCCTACATACCTCGCTCTGCTAATCCTGTTACCAGTGGCTGCTGCCAGTGGCGAT
AAGTCGTGTCTTACCGGGTTGGACTCAAGACGATAGTTACCGGATAAGGCGCAGCGGTCGGGCTGAACGG
GGGGTTCGTGCACACAGCCCAGCTTGGAGCGAACGACCTACACCGAACTGAGATACCTACAGCGTGAGCT
ATGAGAAAGCGCCACGCTTCCCGAAGGGAGAAAGGCGGACAGGTATCCGGTAAGCGGCAGGGTCGGAACA
GGAGAGCGCACGAGGGAGCTTCCAGGGGGAAACGCCTGGTATCTTTATAGTCCTGTCGGGTTTCGCCACC
TCTGACTTGAGCGTCGATTTTTGTGATGCTCGTCAGGGGGGCGGAGCCTATGGAAAAACGCCAGCAACGC
GGCCTTTTTACGGTTCCTGGCCTTTTGCTGGCCTTTTGCTCACATGTTCTTTCCTGCGTTATCCCCTGAT
TCTGTGGATAACCGTATTACCGCCTTTGAGTGAGCTGATACCGCTCGCCGCAGCCGAACGACCGAGCGCA
GCGAGTCAGTGAGCGAGGAAGCGGAAGAGCGCCCAATACGCAAACCGCCTCTCCCCGCGCGTTGGCCGAT
TCATTAATGCAGCTGGCACGACAGGTTTCCCGACTGGAAAGCGGGCAGTGAGCGCAACGCAATTAATGTG
AGTTAGCTCACTCATTAGGCACCCCAGGCTTTACACTTTATGCTTCCGGCTCGTATGTTGTGTGGAATTG
TGAGCGGATAACAATTTCACACAGGAAACAGCTATGACCATGATTACGCCAAGCTCGAAATTAACCCTCA
CTAAAGGGAACAAAAGCTGGCTAGAACTAGTGTCGACATGCCCGCCGTGACCGTCGAGAACCCGCTGACG
CTGCCCCGCGTATCCGCACCCGCCGACGCCGTCGCACGTCCCGTGCTCACCGTGACCACCGCGCCCAGCG
GTTTCGAGGGCGAGGGCTTCCCGGTGCGCCGCGCGTTCGCCGGGATCAACTACCGCCACCTCGACCCGTT
CATCATGATGGACCAGATGGGTGAGGTGGAGTACGCGCCCGGGGAGCCCAAGGGCACGCCCTGGCACCCG
CACCGCGGCTTCGAGACCGTGACCTACATCGTCGACACTAGTGGATCCAGACATGATAAGATACATTGAT
GAGTTTGGACAAACCACAACTAGAATGCAGTGAAAAAAATGCTTTATTTGTGAAATTTGTGATGCTATTG
CTTTATTTGTAACCATTATAAGCTGCAATAAACAAGTTAACAACAACAATTGCATTCATTTTATGTTTCA
GGTTCAGGGGGAGGTGTGGGAGGTTTTTTAAAGCAAGTAAAACCTCTACAAATGTGGTATGGCTGATTAT
GATCTCTAGTCAAGGCACTATACATCAAATATTTTTCCATAATTTTCTTGTATAGCAGTGCAGCTTTTTC
CTTTGTGGTGTAAATAGCAAAGCAAGCAAGAGTTCTATTACTAAACACAGCATGACTCAAAAAACTTAGC
AATTCTGAAGGAAAGTCCTTGGGGTCTTCTACCTTTCTCTTCTTTTTTGGAGGAGTAGAATGTTGAGAGT
CAGCAGTAGCCTCATCATCACTAGATGGCATTTCTTCTGAGCAAAACAGGTTTTCCTCATTAAAGGCATT
CCACCACTGCTCCCATTCATCAGTTCCATAGGTTGGAATCTAAAATACACAAACAATTAGAATCAGTAGT
TTAACACATTATACACTTAAAAATTTTATATTTACCTTAGAGCTTTAAATCTCTGTAGGTAGTTTGTCCA
ATTATGTCACACCACAGAAGTAAGGTTCCTTCACAAAGATCCTCTAGATTACGCGTAGTCTGGCACGTCG
TAGGGGTAATGAATATAATCCGTTTTCTCCAATTCCTTCGTCACTTTAGATGAATCATTAGAGAAATTGT
TCTCTTCTTTCTTGGCTTTGTGTTTCATCTTCTTGATGCTTTTTGTGCTCCCATTGTTTTGCTCTGTTAT
TTTCGACTTCTCTTCTTCTCCTTCTTCTACTAGGTCATCTCTGTTCATCGTCATCTTCTTCGCCGCCTCA
TTACAATCCTTAGTCTCTGTATCAAACTTCGCTGCCTTGAAATTTCCAGTCCCAAGCGTCGTTTCCGGCG
AAATTGAGAGTCTTGAATCACCTTCCACCGTCGTCTCACCGTACATCATCGGAAGATTCAAACCGGCAGT
CGAAAGATAGCTGTCCATCTCGCCGCCGGTAATCATTGAAGAATCGGCAAAGAAGCCGGCGAGAGGAGAA
TCAAAGGTGGGATTGAGGTACTTGAGGTGAGCCCTTTGGCGCTCTAGGACCGACATGTCAGGAAAATTGA
GCAAAAGGTCACCTCCTATAGCTCCATTCATCTCGAGCGACGGCCGATGGCGGTGATTATGACCGTGGCC
GTGATTATTGCTGGCCGCCCCGCTGTTTGCCACATTGGCCTCCTTCGACTCCGCATCCACGGTGTCGCTA
GACAGCAGCTGATAGTCACCCGTATACGTAAAGCCGATGAAGGGCAAGTGATTGCCATCGAAGCCCTTGG
GTACGGGAAACACTTCCTCCGGCTTCTCATCGCGCTCAATGTCCTCGAAATTTCGCGTATCATCGTCGGA
GGAGAGTTCGGGCACCACAGGCGGCACACTCTCGCGAATGTTGTCGAACGACCAGGTATCATTTCGGAAA
AACGGATGCGCCTTAATGTCCTCGATGCCGTAGCGACCCAAACGTTGCGTTCGGTCCGTGAGAAAGGCGC
GGATCAGTGCCTTCGCCTGTTCGCTGATCTCAACCTCGGGTGGAAAGCTAAGCGAGTTCTTGTGGTCCAT
GATCTTGCCGTAGGTGCCCACCAGCGAGTCTGCGTAGAATGGTGTCTCGCCGAACAGCATCTCGTAGAGG
AAAATGCCCACCGACCACCAGTCGCATTCCCGCCCGTACTCGTTGTCCACGCCCTGCGACTGCAGCACCT
CCGGGCTGATGTAGTCCGGCGTGCCAACGGCATTGCTGGACACCACTTGGCCATTGGCGCCCATTCGCAT
ACAGGTGCCAAAGTCGGCCAATTTCAGGTGGCCATAGCTGTCGAGGAGCATATTATCCGGCTTAACGTCC
CGATGCACGAAGCCCATATTGTGAATGGTGTCCAGCGCGAGAACCACCTCCATTGTGTAAAAGATGGCCC
ACTTCTCCGGGATGTCGTAGTCACCCATCAGCGAGACTATATCGCCGCCGGGCATAAAGTCCATCACCAT
GTATAGGTATTTGGCATCCTGAAATGCAAAGTGCAGCTGAACGATCCATTCGGAGTTGGCGTGCGCCATA
ATGTGTCGCTCCTCCCAGAAGAACGCGGAGTCCGGTCGCTTCATCATCTCGAATTTGGACAGCCGCTTCA
TGGCGTACACCTGGCTGGAGGACTTGTGCCGCACCAGCTGCACCTCTCCAAAGGCGCCGGCGCCGATGAG
TTTGATAAAATGGAAATCCTCGACGTTCATGCGCAGCTGATTGATCTGCATTGCCAATGGTTTGTATTTG
GCCGCATACTGCTCGATGTTCTTAAGCCGCCTCAGGGACTCGTGGTCACAATCGCTGACCAAGGCCGACA
CCGTGTCCAGCAGGCAGTCCACATTGCAGATGCTGGTCGGATCGCGCATCTCGCGCTCGAGCGTATTCGC
CCGGCGCCTTCGTTCCACATCCATGCTGCGCTGCTTGGTCACAGTTTCTCGTCCAGCTGGCATTTTGAAT
TCCCAATTCCCTATTCAGAGTTCTCTTCTTGTATTCAATAATTACTTCTTGGCAGATTTCAGTAGTTGCA
GTTGATTTACTTGGTTGCTGGTTACTTTTAATTGATTCACTTTAACTTGCACTTTACTGCAGATTGTTTA
GCTTGTTCAGCTGCGCTTGTTTATTTGCTTAGCTTTCGCTTAGCGACGTGTTCACTTTGCTTGTTTGAAT
TGAATTGTCGCTCCGTAGACGAAGCGCCTCTATTTATACTCCGGCGCTCGCTAGAGTCTCCGCTCGGAGG
ACAGTACTCCGCTCGGAGGACAGTACTCCGCTCGGAGGACAGTACTCCGCTCGGAGGACAGTACTCCGCT
CGGAGGACAGTACTCCGACCTGCAGGCATGCAAGCTTGGATCCGCTAGCATAACTTCGTATAGCATACAT
TATACGAAGTTATGCTAGCCTAGTTCCAGTGAAATCCAAGCATTTTCTAAATTAAATGTATTCTTATTAT
TATAGTTGTTATTTTTGATATATATAAACAACACTATTATGCCCACCATTTTTTTGAGATGCATCTACAC
AAGGAACAAACACTGGATGTCACTTTCAGTTCAAATTGTAACGCTAATCACTCCGAACAGGTCACAAAAA
ATTACCTTAAAAAGTCATAATATTAAATTAGAATAAATATAGCTGTGAGGGAAATATATACAAATATATT
GGAGCAAATAAATTGTACATACAAATATTTATTACTAATTTCTATTGAGACGAAATGAACCACTCGGAAC
CATTTGAGCGAACCGAATCGCGCGGAACTAACGACAGTCGCTCCAAGGTCGTCGAACAAAAGGTGAATGT
GTTGCGGAGAGCGGGTGGGAGACAGCGAAAGAGCAACTACGAAACGTGGTGTGGTGGAGGTGAATTATGA
AGAGGGCGCGCGATTTGAAAAGTATGTATATAAAAAATATATCCCGGTGTTTTATGTAGCGATAAACGAG
TTTTTGATGTAAGGTATGCAGGTGTGTAAGTCTTTTGGTTAGAAGACAAATCCAAAGTCTACTTGTGGGG
ATGTTCGAAGGGGAAATACTTGTATTCTATAGGTCATATCTTGTTTTTATTGGCACAAATATAATTACAT
TAGCTTTTTGAGGGGGCAATAAACAGTAAACACGATGGTAATAATGGTAAAAAAAAAAAACAAGCAGTTA
TTTCGGATATATGTCGGCTACTCCTTGCGTCGGGCCCGAAGTCTTAGAGCCAGATATGCGAGCACCCGGA
AGCTCACGATGAGAATGGCCAGACCCACGTAGTCCAGCGGCAGATCGGCGGCGGAGAAGTTAAGCGTCTC
CAGGATGACCTTGCCCGAACTGGGGCACGTGGTGTTCGACGATGTGCAGCTAATTTCGCCCGGCTCCACG
TCCGCCCATTGGTTAATCAGCAGACCCTCGTTGGCGTAACGGAACCATGAGAGGTACGACAACCATTTGA
GGTATACTGGCACCGAGCCCGAGTTCAAGAAGAAGCCGCCAAAGAGCAGGAATGGTATGATAACCGGCGG
ACCCACAGACAGCGCCATCGAGGTCGAGGAGCTGGCGCAGGATATTAGATATCCGAAGGACGTTGACACA
TTGGCCACCAGAGTGACCAGCGCCAGGCAGTTGAAGAAGTGCAGCACTCCGGCCCGCAGTCCGATCATCG
GATAGGCAATCGCCGTGAAGACCAGTGGCACTGTGAGAAAAAGCGGCAATTCGGCAATCGTTTTGCCCAG
AAAGTATGTGTCACAGCGATAAAGTCGACTTCGGGCCTCCCTCATAAAAACTGGCAGCTCTGAGGTGAAC
ACCTAAATCGAATCGATTCATTAGAAAGTTAGTAAATTATTGAAATGCAAATGTATTCTAAACATGACTT
ACATTTATCGTGGCAAAGACGTTTTGAAAGGTCATGTTGGTCAGGAAGAGGAAGATGGCTCCGTTGATAT
TCATCACACCCACTTGCGTGAGTTGTTGGCCCAAAAAGATGAGGCCAATCAAGATGGCAACCATCTGCAA
ATTAAAATGTTACTCGCATCTCATTAATATTCGCGAGTTAAATGAAATTTATTTATCTTCTGCAAAACTA
TAAACTATACATCTCATTGAAAAAAACTAAGAAGGGTGTGGAATCAGGCAATTCTATCTAAAATCTAGCG
AATTTGTTTCCAAGAATTGTAAGCGTTATATCATTTGTTTCCACTGGAA
Features (pLannotate 1.2.2; 25 found; start..end, strand, type, name):
   2365..2383    -  promoter       T7 promoter: promoter for bacteriophage T7 RNA polymerase
   2386..2543    +  CDS            lacZα (fragment): LacZα fragment of β-galactosidase; lacZ fragment
   2548..2976    +  rep_origin     f1 ori (sequence partly withheld): f1 bacteriophage origin of replication; arrow indicates direction of (+) strand synthesis
   3029..3133    +  promoter       AmpR promoter: bla
   3134..3994    +  CDS            AmpR: β-lactamase; bla; confers resistance to ampicillin, carbenicillin, and related antibiotics
   4165..4753    +  rep_origin     ori: high-copy-number ColE1/pMB1/pBR322/pUC origin of replication
   4936..5028    +  CDS            lacI (fragment): lac repressor; lacI; The lac repressor binds to the lac operator to inhibit transcription in E. coli. This inhibition can be relieved by adding lactose or isopropyl-β-D-thiogalactopyranoside (IPTG).
   5041..5062    +  protein_bind   CAP binding site: CAP binding activates transcription in the presence of cAMP. E. coli catabolite activator protein
   5077..5107    +  promoter       lac promoter: promoter for the E. coli lac operon
   5115..5131    +  protein_bind   lac operator: The lac repressor binds to the lac operator to inhibit transcription in E. coli. This inhibition can be relieved by adding lactose or isopropyl-β-D-thiogalactopyranoside (IPTG). lac repressor encoded by lacI
   5176..5194    +  promoter       T3 promoter: promoter for bacteriophage T3 RNA polymerase
   5413..5482    -  protein_bind   attB: attB site for the φC31 integrase (Groth et al., 2000) phage φC31 integrase
   5511..5645    -  polyA_signal   SV40 poly(A) signal: SV40 polyadenylation signal
   5668..5751    -  CDS            large T antigen (fragment): large T antigen from SV40 (simian virus 40)
   5776..5910    -  CDS            LT_POVHA (fragment): Protein inferred from homology: Swiss-Prot protein existence level 3. Isoform large T antigen is a key early protein essential for both driving viral replication and inducing cellular transformation. Plays a role in viral genome replication by driving entry of quiescent cells into the cell cycle and by autoregulating the synthesis of viral early mRNA. Displays highly oncogenic activities by corrupting the host cellular checkpoint mechanisms that guard cell division and the transcription, replication, and repair of DNA. Participates in the modulation of cellular gene expression preceeding viral
   5917..5937    -  CDS            SV40 NLS: nuclear localization signal of SV40 (simian virus 40) large T antigen
   6067..6132    -  intron         small t intron: SV40 (simian virus 40) small t antigen intron
   6134..6208    -  CDS            small t antigen (fragment): SV40 (simian virus 40) small t antigen
   6249..6758    -  CDS            CIBN: N-terminal portion of the CIB1 transcription factor from Arabidopsis thaliana binds to CRY2 (cryptochrome 2) that has absorbed blue light (Kennedy et al., 2010)
   6867..8123    -  CDS            ROCK2 (fragment): ROCK2_PIG - Experimental evidence at protein level: Swiss-Prot protein existence level 1. Protein kinase which is a key regulator of actin cytoskeleton and cell polarity. Involved in regulation of smooth muscle contraction, actin cytoskeleton organization, stress fiber and focal adhesion formation, neurite retraction, cell adhesion and motility via phosphorylation of ADD1, BRCA2, CNN1, EZR, DPYSL2, EP300, MSN, MYL9/MLC2, NPM1, RDX, PPP1R12A and VIM. Phosphorylates SORL1 and IRF4. Acts as a negative regulator of VEGF-induced angiogenic endothelial cell activation. Positively regulates the activ
   8143..8381    -  promoter       hsp70 promoter: Drosophila melanogaster hsp70Bb promoter
   8400..8494    -  protein_bind   5X UAS: five tandem copies of the "ScaI site" 17-mer CGGAGTACTGTCCTCCG, an upstream activating sequence (UAS) that efficiently binds yeast Gal4 (Webster et al., 1988; Pfeiffer et al., 2010) GAL4
   8493..8514    +  misc_feature   MCS (fragment): pUC18/19 multiple cloning site
   8527..8560    +  protein_bind   loxP: Cre-mediated recombination occurs in the 8-bp core sequence (GCATACAT). Cre recombinase
   8567..2340    -  gene           mini-white (across the origin): white; This modified version of the white gene lacks part of the first intron.
