[The description below was written by a language model from this plasmid's Addgene catalogue record and pLannotate feature annotations shown in this document.]
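Description:
pUASTattBRhokinase-CIBN is a Drosophila transgenesis and expression plasmid of about 10.3 kb, built on the pUASattB backbone. It is propagated in E. coli under ampicillin selection (AmpR/β-lactamase). The feature table annotates a ColE1/pUC-type origin, although the catalogue entry lists the plasmid as low copy. An f1 origin and remnants of a cloning-vector lacZα/lac promoter region with flanking T3 and T7 promoters are also present. For fly work the backbone supplies a φC31 integrase attB site, which allows site-specific integration into genomic attP landing sites. It also carries the mini-white gene as a visible eye-colour marker for identifying transformants, and a single loxP site lies next to this marker.

The expression cassette consists of five tandem Gal4-binding UAS sites upstream of the minimal Drosophila hsp70 promoter, so transcription depends on Gal4 and can be directed to chosen tissues or stages with Gal4 driver lines. The insert encodes the active kinase domain of Drosophila Rho kinase (Rok), which the automated annotation detects through its homology to mammalian ROCK2. This domain is fused to CIBN, the N-terminal portion of Arabidopsis CIB1 that binds CRY2 once it has absorbed blue light. The record lists a C-terminal HA epitope tag, but the feature table does not annotate it separately. The transcript is processed through SV40-derived 3′ sequences, including the small t intron and the SV40 polyadenylation signal.

The construct provides the kinase half of a light-inducible dimerization system. Blue light would recruit the Rok kinase domain to a CRY2-bearing partner, which fits the associated work on in vivo regulation of an endogenously tagged protein by a light-regulated kinase. The record does not describe the partner construct.
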