Addgene plasmid #244066: pUASTattBRhokinase-CIBN
Purpose: active kinase domain of Rok fused to the light sensitive dimerization domain CIBN
Depositing lab: Markus Affolter. Depositing organization: University of Basel. Publication: In vivo regulation of an endogenously tagged protein by a light-regulated kinase. Bao M, Lepeta K, Aguilar G, Schnider S, Affolter M, Vigano MA. G3 (Bethesda). 2025 Jun 4;15(6):jkaf073. doi: 10.1093/g3journal/jkaf073. PubMed 40194518.
Backbone
  Vector backbone: pUASattB
  Vector type: Insect Expression
Growth in bacteria
  Bacterial resistance: Ampicillin, 100 μg/mL
  Growth temperature: 37°C
  Growth strain: DH5alpha
  Copy number: Low Copy
Gene/Insert
  Gene/Insert name: Rhokinase-CIBN-HA
  Species: D. melanogaster (fly)
  Tag / fusion protein: HA (C terminal on insert)
  Cloning method: Restriction Enzyme; 5′ cloning site Unknown (unknown if destroyed)
Terms and licenses: Academic/Nonprofit Terms; Industry Terms: Not Available to Industry
How to cite: pUASTattBRhokinase-CIBN was a gift from Markus Affolter (Addgene plasmid # 244066 ; http://n2t.net/addgene:244066 ; RRID:Addgene_244066)
